Addgene plasmid #123023: PeruPBT
Purpose: contains the chaperonin-60 universal target from phytoplasma baceria; used as a control for development of molecular diagnostic assays
Depositing lab: Tim Dumonceaux. Depositing organization: Agriculture and Agri-Food Canada, Saskatoon, SK.
Backbone
  Vector backbone: pGEM-T Easy
  Backbone manufacturer: Promega
  Vector type: molecular diagnostic assay control
Growth in bacteria
  Bacterial resistance: Ampicillin, 100 μg/mL
  Growth temperature: 37°C
  Growth strain: DH5alpha
  Copy number: High Copy
Gene/Insert
  Gene/Insert name: chaperonin-60 universal target (alt name: MH279494)
  Insert size (bp): 555
  Cloning method: Unknown
Terms and licenses: Academic/Nonprofit Terms; Industry Terms: Not Available to Industry
Depositor comments: Cloning method is T-vector cloning of a PCR product
How to cite: PeruPBT was a gift from Tim Dumonceaux (Addgene plasmid # 123023 ; http://n2t.net/addgene:123023 ; RRID:Addgene_123023)
