[The description below was written by a language model from this plasmid's Addgene catalogue record and pLannotate feature annotations shown in this document.]
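Description:
PeruPBT is a small bacterial cloning plasmid (about 3.6 kb in the sequenced record) built on the Promega pGEM-T Easy backbone and catalogued as a molecular diagnostic assay control rather than an expression vector. It is maintained in E. coli at high copy through a ColE1/pUC-type origin and selected with ampicillin via the β-lactamase gene and its native promoter. An f1 phage origin, which allows single-stranded DNA production, is also present. The remaining backbone annotations are typical of this T-vector: a lac promoter, operator and CAP site, and a lacZα fragment interrupted by the cloning site, which normally enables blue/white screening.

The insert is the chaperonin-60 (cpn60, groEL) universal target region from a phytoplasma, recorded as 555 bp and introduced by T-vector cloning of a PCR product. The feature table identifies it as a partial groL coding sequence, with its closest match to the Onion yellows phytoplasma homologue. The annotated span is slightly longer than the stated insert size. The fragment sits between the T7 and SP6 phage promoters of the backbone, so either strand could in principle be transcribed in vitro, although the record does not describe such use. A short annotation matching a hornet peptide next to the insert, along with the small lacI and bom fragments, is most likely a chance database hit on polylinker or backbone sequence rather than a designed element.

The plasmid provides a defined, renewable template of this barcode-like target, serving as a positive control or reference standard when developing and validating molecular assays for phytoplasma detection. The specific phytoplasma strain is not stated beyond the construct name.
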