Features (pLannotate 1.2.2; 14 found; start..end, strand, type, name):
     30..638     +  CDS            groL (fragment): CH60_ONYPE - Also known as groEL From Onion yellows phytoplasma (strain OY-M).
    644..706     -  CDS            VESPI_VESMG (fragment): Experimental evidence at protein level: Swiss-Prot protein existence level 1. Shows contractile activity on isolated ileum smooth muscle. From Vespa magnifica (Hornet).
    718..736     -  promoter       SP6 promoter: promoter for bacteriophage SP6 RNA polymerase
    778..794     -  protein_bind   lac operator: The lac repressor binds to the lac operator to inhibit transcription in E. coli. This inhibition can be relieved by adding lactose or isopropyl-β-D-thiogalactopyranoside (IPTG). lac repressor encoded by lacI
    802..832     -  promoter       lac promoter: promoter for the E. coli lac operon
    847..868     -  protein_bind   CAP binding site: CAP binding activates transcription in the presence of cAMP. E. coli catabolite activator protein
    881..973     -  CDS            lacI (fragment): lac repressor; lacI; The lac repressor binds to the lac operator to inhibit transcription in E. coli. This inhibition can be relieved by adding lactose or isopropyl-β-D-thiogalactopyranoside (IPTG).
   1156..1744    -  rep_origin     ori: high-copy-number ColE1/pMB1/pBR322/pUC origin of replication
   1915..2775    -  CDS            AmpR: β-lactamase; bla; confers resistance to ampicillin, carbenicillin, and related antibiotics
   2776..2880    -  promoter       AmpR promoter: bla
   2907..2957    +  misc_feature   bom (fragment): basis of mobility region from pBR322
   2985..3413    -  rep_origin     f1 ori (sequence partly withheld): f1 bacteriophage origin of replication; arrow indicates direction of (+) strand synthesis
   3417..3574    -  CDS            lacZα (fragment): LacZα fragment of β-galactosidase; lacZ fragment
   3577..3595    +  promoter       T7 promoter: promoter for bacteriophage T7 RNA polymerase
>Addgene plasmid #123023 | PeruPBT | addgene full sequence | sequence record 248855 | Addgene NGS Result
GCCGCCATGGCGGCCGCGGGAATTCGATTGATGGGGCGGGGGATGGGACGACGACAGCTGTTTTATTAGG
ACAAAGTATGATTCGTAAGGGTTTTGAAGCTCTTGATACAGGCGGATTTAAAGGAGTTCTTTTAAAAAAA
GGTATTTTAGAGGCGGCTTCTGTTGTAGCTAAACAACTTTTAATGAAATCTCGTTCTGTTAATACTCAAG
AAGAAATTGAAAATGTAGCGACTATTTCATCTGGTAGCGCAGAAACTGGAAAAATTGTAGCTGCTGCTAT
TGAAAAAGTTGGCAAAACTGGGGTTGTTAATGTTGATGAATCCAAGAGCTTTGAAACTGTTTTGGATGTT
GTTGAAGGTATGCAATTTGAGAAAGGTTATGTTTCTCCTTATTTTGTTGTGAATAAGAAAGATTCTCTAA
TAGAATTAGAACAAGCTTCTATTTTTATTACCGATCATAAAATTAATAGTATATTCGAAATTAATCGTAT
TTTAGAATATTCATTAAGTAATAGGGTTCCTTTATTAATTATTGCAGAATCTTTTGATAATGAAATGGTT
AGTATTTTAGTGGCAAATAAAAAAGGTAATTATTTAAATGCAGTAGCAGTTGATGCCCCTGGTTTTGGCG
ACCATCAAATCACTAGTGAATTCGCGGCCGCCTGCAGGTCGACCATATGGGAGAGCTCCCAACGCGTTGG
ATGCATAGCTTGAGTATTCTATAGTGTCACCTAAATAGCTTGGCGTAATCATGGTCATAGCTGTTTCCTG
TGTGAAATTGTTATCCGCTCACAATTCCACACAACATACGAGCCGGAAGCATAAAGTGTAAAGCCTGGGG
TGCCTAATGAGTGAGCTAACTCACATTAATTGCGTTGCGCTCACTGCCCGCTTTCCAGTCGGGAAACCTG
TCGTGCCAGCTGCATTAATGAATCGGCCAACGCGCGGGGAGAGGCGGTTTGCGTATTGGGCGCTCTTCCG
CTTCCTCGCTCACTGACTCGCTGCGCTCGGTCGTTCGGCTGCGGCGAGCGGTATCAGCTCACTCAAAGGC
GGTAATACGGTTATCCACAGAATCAGGGGATAACGCAGGAAAGAACATGTGAGCAAAAGGCCAGCAAAAG
GCCAGGAACCGTAAAAAGGCCGCGTTGCTGGCGTTTTTCCATAGGCTCCGCCCCCCTGACGAGCATCACA
AAAATCGACGCTCAAGTCAGAGGTGGCGAAACCCGACAGGACTATAAAGATACCAGGCGTTTCCCCCTGG
AAGCTCCCTCGTGCGCTCTCCTGTTCCGACCCTGCCGCTTACCGGATACCTGTCCGCCTTTCTCCCTTCG
GGAAGCGTGGCGCTTTCTCATAGCTCACGCTGTAGGTATCTCAGTTCGGTGTAGGTCGTTCGCTCCAAGC
TGGGCTGTGTGCACGAACCCCCCGTTCAGCCCGACCGCTGCGCCTTATCCGGTAACTATCGTCTTGAGTC
CAACCCGGTAAGACACGACTTATCGCCACTGGCAGCAGCCACTGGTAACAGGATTAGCAGAGCGAGGTAT
GTAGGCGGTGCTACAGAGTTCTTGAAGTGGTGGCCTAACTACGGCTACACTAGAAGAACAGTATTTGGTA
TCTGCGCTCTGCTGAAGCCAGTTACCTTCGGAAAAAGAGTTGGTAGCTCTTGATCCGGCAAACAAACCAC
CGCTGGTAGCGGTGGTTTTTTTGTTTGCAAGCAGCAGATTACGCGCAGAAAAAAAGGATCTCAAGAAGAT
CCTTTGATCTTTTCTACGGGGTCTGACGCTCAGTGGAACGAAAACTCACGTTAAGGGATTTTGGTCATGA
GATTATCAAAAAGGATCTTCACCTAGATCCTTTTAAATTAAAAATGAAGTTTTAAATCAATCTAAAGTAT
ATATGAGTAAACTTGGTCTGACAGTTACCAATGCTTAATCAGTGAGGCACCTATCTCAGCGATCTGTCTA
TTTCGTTCATCCATAGTTGCCTGACTCCCCGTCGTGTAGATAACTACGATACGGGAGGGCTTACCATCTG
GCCCCAGTGCTGCAATGATACCGCGAGACCCACGCTCACCGGCTCCAGATTTATCAGCAATAAACCAGCC
AGCCGGAAGGGCCGAGCGCAGAAGTGGTCCTGCAACTTTATCCGCCTCCATCCAGTCTATTAATTGTTGC
CGGGAAGCTAGAGTAAGTAGTTCGCCAGTTAATAGTTTGCGCAACGTTGTTGCCATTGCTACAGGCATCG
TGGTGTCACGCTCGTCGTTTGGTATGGCTTCATTCAGCTCCGGTTCCCAACGATCAAGGCGAGTTACATG
ATCCCCCATGTTGTGCAAAAAAGCGGTTAGCTCCTTCGGTCCTCCGATCGTTGTCAGAAGTAAGTTGGCC
GCAGTGTTATCACTCATGGTTATGGCAGCACTGCATAATTCTCTTACTGTCATGCCATCCGTAAGATGCT
TTTCTGTGACTGGTGAGTACTCAACCAAGTCATTCTGAGAATAGTGTATGCGGCGACCGAGTTGCTCTTG
CCCGGCGTCAATACGGGATAATACCGCGCCACATAGCAGAACTTTAAAAGTGCTCATCATTGGAAAACGT
TCTTCGGGGCGAAAACTCTCAAGGATCTTACCGCTGTTGAGATCCAGTTCGATGTAACCCACTCGTGCAC
CCAACTGATCTTCAGCATCTTTTACTTTCACCAGCGTTTCTGGGTGAGCAAAAACAGGAAGGCAAAATGC
CGCAAAAAAGGGAATAAGGGCGACACGGAAATGTTGAATACTCATACTCTTCCTTTTTCAATATTATTGA
AGCATTTATCAGGGTTATTGTCTCATGAGCGGATACATATTTGAATGTATTTAGAAAAATAAACAAATAG
GGGTTCCGCGCACATTTCCCCGAAAAGTGCCACCTGATGCGGTGTGAAATACCGCACAGATGCGTAAGGA
GAAAATACCGCATCAGGAAATTGTAAGCGTTAATATTTTGTTAAAATTCGCGTTAAATTTTTGTTAAATC
AGCTCATTTTTTAACCAATAGGCCGAAATCGGCAAAATCCCTTATAAATCAAAAGAATAGACCGAGATAG
GGT
[37 nt withheld, positions 3084-3120]
AAAGAACGTGGACTCCAACGTCAAAGG
[49 nt withheld, positions 3148-3196]
T
[91 nt withheld, positions 3198-3288]
G
[124 nt withheld, positions 3290-3413]
CCATTCGCCATTCAGGCTGCGCAACTGTTGGGAAGGGCGATCGGTGCGGGCCTCTTCGCTATTACGCCAG
CTGGCGAAAGGGGGATGTGCTGCAAGGCGATTAAGTTGGGTAACGCCAGGGTTTTCCCAGTCACGACGTT
GTAAAACGACGGCCAGTGAATTGTAATACGACTCACTATAGGGCGAATTGGGCCCGACGTCGCATGCTCC
CG
