>Addgene plasmid #123023 | PeruPBT | depositor partial sequence | sequence record 234909 | PeruPBT
GCTGTTTTATTAGGACAAAGTATGATTCGTAAGGGTTTTGAAGCTCTTGATACAGGCGGATTTAAAGGAG
TTCTTTTAAAAAAAGGTATTTTAGAGGCGGCTTCTGTTGTAGCTAAACAACTTTTAATGAAATCTCGTTC
TGTTAATACTCAAGAAGAAATTGAAAATGTAGCGACTATTTCATCTGGTAGCGCAGAAACTGGAAAAATT
GTAGCTGCTGCTATTGAAAAAGTTGGCAAAACTGGGGTTGTTAATGTTGATGAATCCAAGAGCTTTGAAA
CTGTTTTGGATGTTGTTGAAGGTATGCAATTTGAGAAAGGTTATGTTTCTCCTTATTTTGTTGTGAATAA
GAAAGATTCTCTAATAGAATTAGAACAAGCTTCTATTTTTATTACCGATCATAAAATTAATAGTATATTC
GAAATTAATCGTATTTTAGAATATTCATTAAGTAATAGGGTTCCTTTATTAATTATTGCAGAATCTTTTG
ATAATGAAATGGTTAGTATTTTAGTGGCAAATAAAAAAGGTAATTATTTAAATGCAGTAGCA
